>Addgene plasmid #146744 | pCIneo-lambdaN-HA-HsTNRC6A-F1359A-siRNAres_K | depositor full sequence | sequence record 289190 | Full Sequence
TCAATATTGGCCATTAGCCATATTATTCATTGGTTATATAGCATAAATCAATATTGGCTATTGGCCATTG
CATACGTTGTATCTATATCATAATATGTACATTTATATTGGCTCATGTCCAATATGACCGCCATGTTGGC
ATTGATTATTGACTAGTTATTAATAGTAATCAATTACGGGGTCATTAGTTCATAGCCCATATATGGAGTT
CCGCGTTACATAACTTACGGTAAATGGCCCGCCTGGCTGACCGCCCAACGACCCCCGCCCATTGACGTCA
ATAATGACGTATGTTCCCATAGTAACGCCAATAGGGACTTTCCATTGACGTCAATGGGTGGAGTATTTAC
GGTAAACTGCCCACTTGGCAGTACATCAAGTGTATCATATGCCAAGTCCGCCCCCTATTGACGTCAATGA
CGGTAAATGGCCCGCCTGGCATTATGCCCAGTACATGACCTTACGGGACTTTCCTACTTGGCAGTACATC
TACGTATTAGTCATCGCTATTACCATGGTGATGCGGTTTTGGCAGTACACCAATGGGCGTGGATAGCGGT
TTGACTCACGGGGATTTCCAAGTCTCCACCCCATTGACGTCAATGGGAGTTTGTTTTGGCACCAAAATCA
ACGGGACTTTCCAAAATGTCGTAACAACTGCGATCGCCCGCCCCGTTGACGCAAATGGGCGGTAGGCGTG
TACGGTGGGAGGTCTATATAAGCAGAGCTCGTTTAGTGAACCGTCAGATCACTAGAAGCTTTATTGCGGT
AGTTTATCACAGTTAAATTGCTAACGCAGTCAGTGCTTCTGACACAACAGTCTCGAACTTAAGCTGCAGT
GACTCTCTTAAGGTAGCCTTGCAGAAGTTGGTCGTGAGGCACTGGGCAGGTAAGTATCAAGGTTACAAGA
CAGGTTTAAGGAGACCAATAGAAACTGGGCTTGTCGAGACAGAGAAGACTCTTGCGTTTCTGATAGGCAC
CTATTGGTCTTACTGACATCCACTTTGCCTTTCTCTCCACAGGTGTCCACTCCCAGTTCAATTACAGCTC
TTAAGGCTAGAGTACTTAATACGACTCACTATAGGCTAGCCACCATGGACGCACAAACACGACGACGTGA
GCGTCGCGCTGAGAAACAAGCTCAATGGAAAGCTGCAAACCCACCGCTCGAGATGGCTTACCCATACGAT
GTTCCAGATTACGCTATGGATGCTGATTCTGCCTCCAGTTCTGAATCAGAGAGAAACATCACTATCATGG
CTTCAGGGAACACAGGTGGTGAAAAAGATGGCCTTCGGAATAGCACTGGACTTGGTTCCCAAAACAAGTT
TGTAGTTGGTAGCAGCAGCAATAATGTGGGCCATGGAAGTAGTACTGGGCCATGGGGTTTTTCCCATGGA
GCCATAATAAGCACATGTCAGGTCTCTGTGGATGCTCCTGAAAGCAAATCTGAAAGTAGCAACAATAGAA
TGAATGCTTGGGGCACTGTAAGTTCTTCATCAAATGGAGGGTTAAATCCAAGCACTTTGAATTCAGCTAG
CAACCATGGTGCCTGGCCAGTATTAGAGAACAATGGACTTGCCCTAAAAGGGCCTGTAGGGAGTGGTAGT
TCTGGCATTAATATTCAGTGCAGTACTATAGGCCAGATGCCTAACAATCAGAGTATTAACTCTAAAGTGA
GTGGTGGTTCTACCCATGGTACCTGGGGAAGCCTTCAGGAAACTTGTGAATCTGAAGTAAGTGGTACACA
GAAGGTTTCATTCAGTGGTCAACCTCAAAATATTACCACTGAAATGACTGGACCAAATAACACTACTAAC
TTTATGACCTCTAGTTTACCAAACTCCGGTTCAGTGCAGAATAATGAGCTGCCTAGTAGTAACACAGGGG
CCTGGCGTGTGAGCACAATGAATCATCCTCAGATGCAGGCTCCATCAGGTATGAATGGCACTTCCCTTTC
TCACCTTAGCAATGGAGAGTCAAAAAGTGGAGGCTCTTATGGTACTACATGGGGTGCCTATGGTTCTAAT
TACTCTGGAGACAAATGTTCAGGCCCTAATGGCCAAGCTAATGGTGACACTGTGAATGCAACTCTAATGC
AGCCTGGCGTAAATGGTCCTATGGGCACTAACTTTCAAGTTAACACAAACAAAGGAGGTGGTGTGTGGGA
ATCTGGTGCAGCAAACTCCCAGAGTACATCATGGGGAAGTGGAAATGGCGCAAATTCTGGAGGAAGTCGA
AGAGGATGGGGAACCCCTGCACAAAACACTGGCACTAATTTACCCAGCGTTGAGTGGAACAAACTGCCTA
GCAATCAGCATTCCAATGATAGTGCAAATGGCAATGGTAAGACGTTTACAAATGGATGGAAATCTACTGA
GGAAGAGGATCAGGGTTCTGCCACATCTCAGACAAATGAGCAAAGCAGTGTGTGGGCCAAAACAGGAGGT
ACAGTGGAGAGCGATGGTAGTACAGAAAGCACTGGACGCCTTGAGGAAAAAGGAACTGGGGAAAGTCAGA
GTAGAGACAGAAGAAAAATTGATCAGCACACATTACTCCAAAGCATTGTAAACAGAACTGACTTAGATCC
ACGTGTCCTGTCCAACTCTGGTTGGGGACAGACTCCTATTAAGCAGAATACTGCCTGGGATACAGAAACA
TCACCTAGAGGGGAACGAAAGACTGACAATGGGACAGAGGCCTGGGGAAGCTCTGCAACACAGACTTTTA
ACTCAGGGGCATGTATAGATAAGACTAGCCCTAATGGTAATGATACCTCATCTGTATCAGGGTGGGGCGA
TCCCAAACCTGCTCTGAGGTGGGGAGATTCCAAAGGCTCAAACTGCCAGGGGGGGTGGGAAGATGATTCT
GCTGCTACAGGAATGGTCAAGAGCAATCAGTGGGGGAATTGCAAAGAGGAGAAGGCTGCATGGAATGACT
CGCAAAAGAATAAACAGGGATGGGGTGATGGACAAAAATCAAGCCAAGGGTGGTCTGTTTCTGCCAGTGA
TAACTGGGGAGAAACTTCAAGGAATAACCATTGGGGTGAGGCCAATAAGAAATCCAGCTCAGGAGGTAGT
GACAGTGACAGGTCCGTTTCCGGTTGGAACGAACTTGGTAAAACTAGTTCTTTCACTTGGGGAAACAACA
TAAATCCAAATAATTCATCAGGATGGGATGAATCTTCTAAACCTACTCCTTCCCAGGGATGGGGAGACCC
TCCAAAGTCTAATCAGTCTCTAGGTTGGGGAGATTCGTCAAAGCCAGTCAGCTCTCCAGACTGGAACAAG
CAACAAGACATTGTTGGATCTTGGGGAATCCCACCAGCTACAGGCAAACCTCCTGGTACAGGCTGGCTGG
GGGGACCTATACCAGCCCCAGCAAAAGAAGAAGAACCCACAGGCTGGGAGGAACCATCCCCAGAATCTAT
ACGTCGCAAAATGGAGATTGATGATGGAACTTCAGCTTGGGGAGATCCAAGCAAATACAACTACAAAAAT
GTGAACATGTGGAACAAAAACGTCCCAAATGGCAACAGCCGTTCAGACCAGCAAGCACAGGTACATCAGC
TGCTAACGCCTGCAAGTGCCATCTCAAACAAAGAGGCAAGCAGTGGCTCTGGCTGGGGTGAGCCCTGGGG
GGAGCCTTCTACTCCAGCCACAACTGTGGATAATGGTACTTCAGCATGGGGTAAGCCCATAGACAGTGGT
CCCAGCTGGGGGGAACCCATTGCTGCGGCATCCAGCACATCCACGTGGGGCTCCAGCTCTGTTGGTCCAC
AAGCATTAAGCAAATCTGGGCCAAAATCTATGCAAGATGGCTGGTGTGGTGATGATATGCCATTGCCTGG
AAATCGCCCCACTGGCTGGGAAGAGGAAGAGGATGTGGAGATTGGAATGTGGAATAGTAATTCATCTCAA
GAGCTTAACTCATCTTTAAATTGGCCACCATATACAAAGAAAATGTCATCGAAGGGTCTGAGTGGCAAAA
AAAGGAGAAGGGAAAGGGGAATGATGAAAGGTGGAAACAAACAAGAAGAAGCGTGGATAAATCCATTTGT
TAAACAGTTTTCAAACATCAGTTTTTCGAGAGACTCACCAGAGGAAAATGTACAAAGCAATAAGATGGAC
CTTTCTGGAGGAATGTTACAAGACAAACGAATGGAGATAGATAAACATAGCCTAAATATTGGTGATTACA
ATCGAACGGTCGGGAAAGGCCCTGGTTCTCGGCCTCAGATTTCCAAAGAGTCTTCCATGGAGCGCAATCC
TTATTTTGATAAGGATGGCATTGTAGCAGATGAATCCCAAAACATGCAGTTTATGTCCAGTCAAAGCATG
AAGCTTCCCCCTTCAAATAGTGCACTACCTAACCAGGCCCTTGGCTCCATAGCAGGGCTGGGTATGCAAA
ACTTGAATTCTGTTAGACAGAATGGCAATCCCAGTATGTTTGGTGTTGGAAACACAGCAGCACAACCCCG
GGGCATGCAGCAGCCTCCAGCACAACCTCTTAGTTCATCTCAACCCAACCTGCGGGCCCAGGTGCCTCCT
CCATTACTCTCCCCTCAGGTTCCAGTTTCATTGCTGAAGTATGCACCAAACAACGGTGGCCTGAATCCAC
TCTTTGGCCCTCAACAGGTAGCCATGCTGAACCAGCTATCCCAGCTAAACCAGCTTTCTCAGATCTCCCA
GTTACAGCGATTGTTAGCGCAGCAGCAAAGGGCGCAGAGTCAGAGAAGCGTGCCTTCTGGGAACCGGCCG
CAGCAAGACCAGCAGGGTCGACCTCTTAGTGTGCAGCAGCAAATGATGCAACAATCTCGTCAACTTGATC
CAAACCTGTTGGTGAAGCAGCAGACTCCACCATCTCAGCAGCAGCCACTCCATCAGCCAGCCATGAAGTC
TTTCCTTGACAATGTCATGCCCCACACTACACCTGAGCTGCAAAAAGGGCCATCACCAATAAATGCTTTC
AGCAACTTCCCTATAGGCTTGAACTCAAACTTGAATGTAAATATGGATATGAACAGTATTAAAGAGCCAC
AGTCAAGACTAAGGAAGTGGACGACAGTGGACAGCATTTCTGTGAACACATCTTTGGATCAAAACTCCAG
CAAACATGGTGCTATTTCAAGTGGTTTCAGGCTGGAAGAGTCTCCATTTGTTCCCTATGACTTTATGAAC
AGCAGTACTTCACCAGCCAGTCCTCCAGGTTCAATAGGAGATGGCTGGCCACGTGCCAAATCGCCTAACG
GCTCTAGCAGTGTTAATTGGCCACCAGAAGCTCGTCCTGGTGAGCCATGGAAAGGTTATCCAAACATTGA
CCCTGAAACTGACCCTTACGTCACTCCTGGCAGTGTCATAAACAATCTTTCAATTAATACTGTGCGGGAA
GTTGACCACCTCAGGGACAGGAACAGTGGGTCATCCTCATCCTTGAACACCACGCTGCCTTCAACTAGTG
CCTGGTCATCCATTCGTGCCTCCAACTACAACGTTCCCCTCAGCAGTACAGCACAAAGCACTTCAGCCAG
AAATAGTGATTCCAAATTGACATGGTCTCCTGGTTCAGTTACAAACACCTCTCTGGCTCATGAGCTGTGG
AAGGTCCCTTTGCCACCTAAAAACATCACTGCTCCGTCCCGCCCACCTCCGGGACTGACTGGTCAGAAGC
CACCCTTGTCTACGTGGGATAATTCTCCCCTTCGTATAGGTGGAGGATGGGGAAATTCTGACGCCAGATA
TACCCCAGGTTCCAGCTGGGGTGAGAGCAGCTCAGGGAGAATAACAAATTGGCTTGTTCTAAAAAACCTT
ACACCTCAGATCGATGGCTCAACTCTGCGCACTCTGTGCATGCAGCACGGCCCGCTGATCACATTCCACC
TGAACCTCCCTCACGGAAATGCTCTGGTCCGCTACAGTTCAAAAGAAGAGGTAGTGGAGGCACAAAAGTC
TCTGCACATGTGTGTACTGGGGAACACTACTATTCTTGCTGAGTTTGCCAGTGAAGAGGAGATCAGTCGT
TTCTTTGCACAAAGCCAGTCTCTGACCCCTTCTCCCGGCTGGCAGTCTCTCGGGTCCAGCCAGAGCCGGC
TGGGCTCCCTCGACTGTTCCCACTCATTCTCCAGCCGGACCGATCTCAATCACTGGAATGGTGCTGGGCT
GTCGGGAACTAACTGTGGAGACCTTCACGGCACTTCACTCTGGGGGACCCCGCATTATTCCACAAGCCTG
TGGGGTCCCCCAAGCAGCAGCGACCCCCGAGGAATTAGCAGCCCATCTCCCATTAACGCTTTTCTTTCTG
TTGACCACCTGGGTGGGGGTGGAGAGTCCATGTAAGCGGCCGCTTCCCTTTAGTGAGGGTTAATGCTTCG
AGCAGACATGATAAGATACATTGATGAGTTTGGACAAACCACAACTAGAATGCAGTGAAAAAAATGCTTT
ATTTGTGAAATTTGTGATGCTATTGCTTTATTTGTAACCATTATAAGCTGCAATAAACAAGTAACAACAA
TTGCATTCATTTTATGTTTCAGGTTCAGGGGGAGATGTGGGAGGTTTTTTAAAGCAAGTAAAACCTCTAC
AAATGTGGTAAAATCCGATAAGGATCGATCCGGGCTGGCGTAATAGCGAAGAGGCCCGCACCGATCGCCC
TTCCCAACAGTTGCGCAGCCTGAATGGCGAATGG
[124 nt withheld, positions 6685-6808]
C
[91 nt withheld, positions 6810-6900]
A
[49 nt withheld, positions 6902-6950]
CCTTTGACGTTGGAGTCCACGTTCTTT
[37 nt withheld, positions 6978-7014]
ACCCTATCTCGGTCTATTCTTTTGATTTATAAGGGATTTTGCCGATTTCGGCCTATTGGTTAAAAAATGA
GCTGATTTAACAAAAATTTAACGCGAATTTTAACAAAATATTAACGCTTACAATTTCCTGATGCGGTATT
TTCTCCTTACGCATCTGTGCGGTATTTCACACCGCATACGCGGATCTGCGCAGCACCATGGCCTGAAATA
ACCTCTGAAAGAGGAACTTGGTTAGGTACCTTCTGAGGCGGAAAGAACCAGCTGTGGAATGTGTGTCAGT
TAGGGTGTGGAAAGTCCCCAGGCTCCCCAGCAGGCAGAAGTATGCAAAGCATGCATCTCAATTAGTCAGC
AACCAGGTGTGGAAAGTCCCCAGGCTCCCCAGCAGGCAGAAGTATGCAAAGCATGCATCTCAATTAGTCA
GCAACCATAGTCCCGCCCCTAACTCCGCCCATCCCGCCCCTAACTCCGCCCAGTTCCGCCCATTCTCCGC
CCCATGGCTGACTAATTTTTTTTATTTATGCAGAGGCCGAGGCCGCCTCGGCCTCTGAGCTATTCCAGAA
GTAGTGAGGAGGCTTTTTTGGAGGCCTAGGCTTTTGCAAAAAGCTTGATTCTTCTGACACAACAGTCTCG
AACTTAAGGCTAGAGCCACCATGATTGAACAAGATGGATTGCACGCAGGTTCTCCGGCCGCTTGGGTGGA
GAGGCTATTCGGCTATGACTGGGCACAACAGACAATCGGCTGCTCTGATGCCGCCGTGTTCCGGCTGTCA
GCGCAGGGGCGCCCGGTTCTTTTTGTCAAGACCGACCTGTCCGGTGCCCTGAATGAACTGCAGGACGAGG
CAGCGCGGCTATCGTGGCTGGCCACGACGGGCGTTCCTTGCGCAGCTGTGCTCGACGTTGTCACTGAAGC
GGGAAGGGACTGGCTGCTATTGGGCGAAGTGCCGGGGCAGGATCTCCTGTCATCTCACCTTGCTCCTGCC
GAGAAAGTATCCATCATGGCTGATGCAATGCGGCGGCTGCATACGCTTGATCCGGCTACCTGCCCATTCG
ACCACCAAGCGAAACATCGCATCGAGCGAGCACGTACTCGGATGGAAGCCGGTCTTGTCGATCAGGATGA
TCTGGACGAAGAGCATCAGGGGCTCGCGCCAGCCGAACTGTTCGCCAGGCTCAAGGCGCGCATGCCCGAC
GGCGAGGATCTCGTCGTGACCCATGGCGATGCCTGCTTGCCGAATATCATGGTGGAAAATGGCCGCTTTT
CTGGATTCATCGACTGTGGCCGGCTGGGTGTGGCGGACCGCTATCAGGACATAGCGTTGGCTACCCGTGA
TATTGCTGAAGAGCTTGGCGGCGAATGGGCTGACCGCTTCCTCGTGCTTTACGGTATCGCCGCTCCCGAT
TCGCAGCGCATCGCCTTCTATCGCCTTCTTGACGAGTTCTTCTGAGCGGGACTCTGGGGTTCGAAATGAC
CGACCAAGCGACGCCCAACCTGCCATCACGATGGCCGCAATAAAATATCTTTATTTTCATTACATCTGTG
TGTTGGTTTTTTGTGTGAATCGATAGCGATAAGGATCCGCGTATGGTGCACTCTCAGTACAATCTGCTCT
GATGCCGCATAGTTAAGCCAGCCCCGACACCCGCCAACACCCGCTGACGCGCCCTGACGGGCTTGTCTGC
TCCCGGCATCCGCTTACAGACAAGCTGTGACCGTCTCCGGGAGCTGCATGTGTCAGAGGTTTTCACCGTC
ATCACCGAAACGCGCGAGACGAAAGGGCCTCGTGATACGCCTATTTTTATAGGTTAATGTCATGATAATA
ATGGTTTCTTAGACGTCAGGTGGCACTTTTCGGGGAAATGTGCGCGGAACCCCTATTTGTTTATTTTTCT
AAATACATTCAAATATGTATCCGCTCATGAGACAATAACCCTGATAAATGCTTCAATAATATTGAAAAAG
GAAGAGTATGAGTATTCAACATTTCCGTGTCGCCCTTATTCCCTTTTTTGCGGCATTTTGCCTTCCTGTT
TTTGCTCACCCAGAAACGCTGGTGAAAGTAAAAGATGCTGAAGATCAGTTGGGTGCACGAGTGGGTTACA
TCGAACTGGATCTCAACAGCGGTAAGATCCTTGAGAGTTTTCGCCCCGAAGAACGTTTTCCAATGATGAG
CACTTTTAAAGTTCTGCTATGTGGCGCGGTATTATCCCGTATTGACGCCGGGCAAGAGCAACTCGGTCGC
CGCATACACTATTCTCAGAATGACTTGGTTGAGTACTCACCAGTCACAGAAAAGCATCTTACGGATGGCA
TGACAGTAAGAGAATTATGCAGTGCTGCCATAACCATGAGTGATAACACTGCGGCCAACTTACTTCTGAC
AACGATCGGAGGACCGAAGGAGCTAACCGCTTTTTTGCACAACATGGGGGATCATGTAACTCGCCTTGAT
CGTTGGGAACCGGAGCTGAATGAAGCCATACCAAACGACGAGCGTGACACCACGATGCCTGTAGCAATGG
CAACAACGTTGCGCAAACTATTAACTGGCGAACTACTTACTCTAGCTTCCCGGCAACAATTAATAGACTG
GATGGAGGCGGATAAAGTTGCAGGACCACTTCTGCGCTCGGCCCTTCCGGCTGGCTGGTTTATTGCTGAT
AAATCTGGAGCCGGTGAGCGTGGGTCTCGCGGTATCATTGCAGCACTGGGGCCAGATGGTAAGCCCTCCC
GTATCGTAGTTATCTACACGACGGGGAGTCAGGCAACTATGGATGAACGAAATAGACAGATCGCTGAGAT
AGGTGCCTCACTGATTAAGCATTGGTAACTGTCAGACCAAGTTTACTCATATATACTTTAGATTGATTTA
AAACTTCATTTTTAATTTAAAAGGATCTAGGTGAAGATCCTTTTTGATAATCTCATGACCAAAATCCCTT
AACGTGAGTTTTCGTTCCACTGAGCGTCAGACCCCGTAGAAAAGATCAAAGGATCTTCTTGAGATCCTTT
TTTTCTGCGCGTAATCTGCTGCTTGCAAACAAAAAAACCACCGCTACCAGCGGTGGTTTGTTTGCCGGAT
CAAGAGCTACCAACTCTTTTTCCGAAGGTAACTGGCTTCAGCAGAGCGCAGATACCAAATACTGTTCTTC
TAGTGTAGCCGTAGTTAGGCCACCACTTCAAGAACTCTGTAGCACCGCCTACATACCTCGCTCTGCTAAT
CCTGTTACCAGTGGCTGCTGCCAGTGGCGATAAGTCGTGTCTTACCGGGTTGGACTCAAGACGATAGTTA
CCGGATAAGGCGCAGCGGTCGGGCTGAACGGGGGGTTCGTGCACACAGCCCAGCTTGGAGCGAACGACCT
ACACCGAACTGAGATACCTACAGCGTGAGCTATGAGAAAGCGCCACGCTTCCCGAAGGGAGAAAGGCGGA
CAGGTATCCGGTAAGCGGCAGGGTCGGAACAGGAGAGCGCACGAGGGAGCTTCCAGGGGGAAACGCCTGG
TATCTTTATAGTCCTGTCGGGTTTCGCCACCTCTGACTTGAGCGTCGATTTTTGTGATGCTCGTCAGGGG
GGCGGAGCCTATGGAAAAACGCCAGCAACGCGGCCTTTTTACGGTTCCTGGCCTTTTGCTGGCCTTTTGC
TCACATGGCTCGACAGATCT
Features (pLannotate 1.2.2; 19 found; start..end, strand, type, name):
    140..517     +  enhancer       CMV enhancer: human cytomegalovirus immediate early enhancer
    518..729     +  promoter       CMV promoter: human cytomegalovirus (CMV) immediate early promoter
    890..1022    +  intron         chimeric intron: chimera between introns from human β-globin and immunoglobulin heavy chain genes
   1067..1085    +  promoter       T7 promoter: promoter for bacteriophage T7 RNA polymerase
   1128..6332    +  CDS            TNRC6A (fragment): TNR6A_HUMAN - Also known as CAGH26, KIAA1460, TNRC6. Experimental evidence at protein level: Swiss-Prot protein existence level 1. Plays a role in RNA-mediated gene silencing by both micro- RNAs (miRNAs) and short interfering RNAs (siRNAs). Required for miRNA- dependent repression of translation and for siRNA-dependent endonucleolytic cleavage of complementary mRNAs by argonaute family proteins. As a scaffolding protein, associates with argonaute proteins bound to partially complementary mRNAs, and can simultaneously recruit CCR4-NOT and PAN deadenylase complexes. From Homo sapiens (Human).
   6347..6364    -  promoter       T3 promoter (fragment): promoter for bacteriophage T3 RNA polymerase
   6373..6502    -  polyA_signal   SV40 poly(A) signal: SV40 polyadenylation signal
   6522..6590    -  CDS            large T antigen (fragment): large T antigen from SV40 (simian virus 40)
   6614..6681    +  CDS            lacZα (fragment): LacZα fragment of β-galactosidase; lacZ fragment
   6685..7113    +  rep_origin     f1 ori (sequence partly withheld): f1 bacteriophage origin of replication; arrow indicates direction of (+) strand synthesis
   7141..7192    -  misc_feature   bom (fragment): basis of mobility region from pBR322
   7257..7614    +  promoter       SV40 promoter: SV40 enhancer and early promoter
   7665..8456    +  CDS            neo: KKA2_KLEPN - Also known as kan, nptII. Experimental evidence at protein level: Swiss-Prot protein existence level 1. Resistance to kanamycin, neomycin, paromomycin, ribostamycin, butirosin and gentamicin B. From Klebsiella pneumoniae.
   8523..8571    +  polyA_signal   poly(A) signal: synthetic polyadenylation signal
   8591..8645    -  misc_feature   bom (fragment): basis of mobility region from pBR322
   8747..8782    -  CDS            rop (fragment): Rop protein, which maintains plasmids at low copy number; rop
   8877..8981    +  promoter       AmpR promoter: bla
   8982..9842    +  CDS            AmpR: β-lactamase; bla; confers resistance to ampicillin, carbenicillin, and related antibiotics
  10013..10601   +  rep_origin     ori: high-copy-number ColE1/pMB1/pBR322/pUC origin of replication
