[The description below was written by a language model from this plasmid's Addgene catalogue record and pLannotate feature annotations shown in this document.]
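Description:
pCIneo-lambdaN-HA-HsTNRC6A-F1359A-siRNAres_K is a 10,674-nt mammalian expression plasmid built on the pCI-neo backbone. It is propagated in E. coli through a high-copy ColE1/pUC-type origin with ampicillin selection (β-lactamase under its own promoter), and it also carries an f1 origin for single-stranded DNA production. For selection in mammalian cells, an SV40 enhancer/early promoter drives a neomycin phosphotransferase gene terminated by a synthetic poly(A) signal, which allows G418 selection of stable transfectants.

The expression cassette uses the human CMV immediate-early enhancer and promoter followed by the chimeric β-globin/immunoglobulin intron, which generally improves transcript processing and expression, and ends in an SV40 polyadenylation signal. T7 and T3 promoters flank the insert. The insert is human TNRC6A (GW182), a scaffold protein that associates with Argonaute proteins and recruits deadenylase complexes during miRNA-mediated silencing. The annotated coding region spans about 5.2 kb. The name indicates an N-terminal lambdaN peptide and HA tag, although the feature table does not annotate these separately. LambdaN binds BoxB RNA hairpins, so such fusions are typically used to tether a protein to a reporter mRNA, while HA permits detection. The name also specifies an F1359A substitution and an siRNA-resistant version of the coding sequence, the usual design for complementation after knockdown of the endogenous gene. The record additionally notes one non-silent change, K1578E, relative to the reference isoform 2. The associated study concerns PABPC1-binding sites in GW182 proteins, but the record does not state the specific effect of F1359A. The depositor sequence may be theoretical rather than fully verified.
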