Addgene plasmid #146744: pCIneo-lambdaN-HA-HsTNRC6A-F1359A-siRNAres_K
Purpose: Mammalian Expression of HsTNRC6A-F1359A-siRNAres
Depositing lab: Elisa Izaurralde. Depositing organization: Max Planck Institute for Developmental Biology. Publication: Two PABPC1-binding sites in GW182 proteins promote miRNA-mediated gene silencing. Huntzinger E, Braun JE, Heimstädt S, Zekri L, Izaurralde E. EMBO J. 2010 Dec 15;29(24):4146-60. doi: 10.1038/emboj.2010.274 PubMed 21063388.
Backbone
  Vector backbone: pCI-neo
  Vector type: Mammalian Expression
Growth in bacteria
  Bacterial resistance: Ampicillin, 100 μg/mL
  Growth temperature: 37°C
  Growth strain: DH5alpha
  Copy number: High Copy
Gene/Insert
  Gene/Insert name: HsTNRC6A-F1359A-siRNAres
  Species: H. sapiens (human)
  Mutation: one non silent mutation K1578E compared to the sequence of isoform2 given by Uniprot: Q8NDV7-2
  Entrez Gene: TNRC6A (a.k.a. CAGH26, FAME6, GW1, GW182, TNRC6)
  Cloning method: Unknown
Terms and licenses: Academic/Nonprofit Terms; Industry Terms: Not Available to Industry
Depositor comments: Plasmids from this collection were made available to the research community and donated after the lab closed. Please note that the sequence provided by the depositing laboratory may be theoretical/predicted or based on Sanger sequencing results. There may be discrepancies between sequencing results obtained by Addgene and the depositor sequence. If an Addgene verified sequence is not available, please contact before placing your order to request that our lab fully sequence the plasmid.
How to cite: pCIneo-lambdaN-HA-HsTNRC6A-F1359A-siRNAres_K was a gift from Elisa Izaurralde (Addgene plasmid # 146744 ; http://n2t.net/addgene:146744 ; RRID:Addgene_146744)
